>Addgene plasmid #87689 | pBAD/HisB-PhoCl-MBP | addgene full sequence | sequence record 177058 | Addgene NGS Result
ATTCAGAGAAGAAACCAATTGTCCATATTGCATCAGACATTGCCGTCACTGCGTCTTTTACTGGCTCTTC
TCGCTAACCAAACCGGTAACCCCGCTTATTAAAAGCATTCTGTAACAAAGCGGGACCAAAGCCATGACAA
AAACGCGTAACAAAAGTGTCTATAATCACGGCAGAAAAGTCCACATTGATTATTTGCACGGCGTCACACT
TTGCTATGCCATAGCATTTTTATCCATAAGATTAGCGGATCCTACCTGACGCTTTTTATCGCAACTCTCT
ACTGTTTCTCCATACCCGTTTTTTGGGCTAACAGGAGGAATTAACCATGGGGGGTTCTCATCATCATCAT
CATCATGGTATGGCTAGCATGACTGGTGGACAGCAAATGGGTCGGGATCTGTACGACGATGACGATAAGG
ATCCGAGCTCGAGTGTGATCCCTGACTACTTCAAGCAGAGCTTCCCCGAGGGCTACAGCTGGGAGCGCAG
CATGACCTACGAGGACGGCGGCATCTGCATCGCCACCAACGACATCACAATGGAGGGGGACAGCTTCATC
AACAAGATCCACTTCAAGGGCACGAACTTCCCCCCCAACGGCCCCGTGATGCAGAAGAGGACCGTGGGCT
GGGAGGCCAGCACCGAGAAGATGTACGAGCGCGACGGCGTGCTGAAGGGCGACGTGAAGATGAAGCTGCT
GCTGAAGGGCGGCGGCCACTATCGCTGCGACTACCGCACCACCTACAAGGTCAAGCAGAAGCCCGTAAAG
CTGCCCGACTACCACTTCGTGGACCACCGCATCGAGATCCTGAGCCACGACAAGGACTACAACAAGGTGA
AGCTGTACGAGCACGCCGTGGCCCGCAACTCCACCGACAGCATGGACGAGCTGTACAAGGGTGGCAGCGG
TGGCATGGTGAGCAAGGGCGAGGAGACCATTACAAGCGTGATCAAGCCTGACATGAAGAACAAGCTGCGC
ATGGAGGGCAACGTGAACGGCCACGCCTTCGTGATCGAGGGCGAGGGCAGCGGCAAGCCCTTCGAGGGCA
TCCAGACGATTGATTTGGAGGTGAAGGAGGGCGCCCCGCTGCCCTTCGCCTACGACATCCTGACCACCGC
CTTCCACTACGGCAACCGCGTGTTCACCAAGTACCCACGGGGAGGTGGAGGTACCATGAAAATCGAAGAA
GGTAAACTGGTAATCTGGATTAACGGCGATAAAGGCTATAACGGTCTCGCTGAAGTCGGTAAGAAATTCG
AGAAAGATACCGGAATTAAAGTCACCGTTGAGCATCCGGATAAACTGGAAGAGAAATTCCCACAGGTTGC
GGCAACTGGCGATGGCCCTGACATTATCTTCTGGGCACACGACCGCTTTGGTGGCTACGCTCAATCTGGC
CTGTTGGCTGAAATCACCCCGGACAAAGCGTTCCAGGACAAGCTGTATCCGTTTACCTGGGATGCCGTAC
GTTACAACGGCAAGCTGATTGCTTACCCGATCGCTGTTGAAGCGTTATCGCTGATTTATAACAAAGATCT
GCTGCCGAACCCGCCAAAAACCTGGGAAGAGATCCCGGCGCTGGATAAAGAACTGAAAGCGAAAGGTAAG
AGCGCGCTGATGTTCAACCTGCAAGAACCGTACTTCACCTGGCCGCTGATTGCTGCTGACGGGGGTTATG
CGTTCAAGTATGAAAACGGCAAGTACGACATTAAAGACGTGGGCGTGGATAACGCTGGCGCGAAAGCGGG
TCTGACCTTCCTGGTTGACCTGATTAAAAACAAACACATGAATGCAGACACCGATTACTCCATCGCAGAA
GCTGCCTTTAATAAAGGCGAAACAGCGATGACCATCAACGGCCCGTGGGCATGGTCCAACATCGACACCA
GCAAAGTGAATTATGGTGTAACGGTACTGCCGACCTTCAAGGGTCAACCATCCAAACCGTTCGTTGGCGT
GCTGAGCGCAGGTATTAACGCCGCCAGTCCGAACAAAGAGCTGGCAAAAGAGTTCCTCGAAAACTATCTG
CTGACTGATGAAGGTCTGGAAGCGGTTAATAAAGACAAACCGCTGGGTGCCGTAGCGCTGAAGTCTTACG
AGGAAGAGTTGGCGAAAGATCCACGTATTGCCGCCACCATGGAAAACGCCCAGAAAGGTGAAATCATGCC
GAACATCCCGCAGATGTCCGCTTTCTGGTATGCCGTGCGTACTGCGGTGATCAACGCCGCCAGCGGTCGT
CAGACTGTCGATGAAGCCCTGAAAGACGCGCAGACTAATTCGAGCTCGAACAACAACAACAATAACAATA
ACAACAACCTCGGGATCGAGGGAAGGATTTCATAAAAGCTTGGCTGTTTTGGCGGATGAGAGAAGATTTT
CAGCCTGATACAGATTAAATCAGAACGCAGAAGCGGTCTGATAAAACAGAATTTGCCTGGCGGCAGTAGC
GCGGTGGTCCCACCTGACCCCATGCCGAACTCAGAAGTGAAACGCCGTAGCGCCGATGGTAGTGTGGGGT
CTCCCCATGCGAGAGTAGGGAACTGCCAGGCATCAAATAAAACGAAAGGCTCAGTCGAAAGACTGGGCCT
TTCGTTTTATCTGTTGTTTGTCGGTGAACGCTCTCCTGAGTAGGACAAATCCGCCGGGAGCGGATTTGAA
CGTTGCGAAGCAACGGCCCGGAGGGTGGCGGGCAGGACGCCCGCCATAAACTGCCAGGCATCAAATTAAG
CAGAAGGCCATCCTGACGGATGGCCTTTTTGCGTTTCTACAAACTCTTTTGTTTATTTTTCTAAATACAT
TCAAATATGTATCCGCTCATGAGACAATAACCCTGATAAATGCTTCAATAATATTGAAAAAGGAAGAGTA
TGAGTATTCAACATTTCCGTGTCGCCCTTATTCCCTTTTTTGCGGCATTTTGCCTTCCTGTTTTTGCTCA
CCCAGAAACGCTGGTGAAAGTAAAAGATGCTGAAGATCAGTTGGGTGCACGAGTGGGTTACATCGAACTG
GATCTCAACAGCGGTAAGATCCTTGAGAGTTTTCGCCCCGAAGAACGTTTTCCAATGATGAGCACTTTTA
AAGTTCTGCTATGTGGCGCGGTATTATCCCGTGTTGACGCCGGGCAAGAGCAACTCGGTCGCCGCATACA
CTATTCTCAGAATGACTTGGTTGAGTACTCACCAGTCACAGAAAAGCATCTTACGGATGGCATGACAGTA
AGAGAATTATGCAGTGCTGCCATAACCATGAGTGATAACACTGCGGCCAACTTACTTCTGACAACGATCG
GAGGACCGAAGGAGCTAACCGCTTTTTTGCACAACATGGGGGATCATGTAACTCGCCTTGATCGTTGGGA
ACCGGAGCTGAATGAAGCCATACCAAACGACGAGCGTGACACCACGATGCCTGTAGCAATGGCAACAACG
TTGCGCAAACTATTAACTGGCGAACTACTTACTCTAGCTTCCCGGCAACAATTAATAGACTGGATGGAGG
CGGATAAAGTTGCAGGACCACTTCTGCGCTCGGCCCTTCCGGCTGGCTGGTTTATTGCTGATAAATCTGG
AGCCGGTGAGCGTGGGTCTCGCGGTATCATTGCAGCACTGGGGCCAGATGGTAAGCCCTCCCGTATCGTA
GTTATCTACACGACGGGGAGTCAGGCAACTATGGATGAACGAAATAGACAGATCGCTGAGATAGGTGCCT
CACTGATTAAGCATTGGTAACTGTCAGACCAAGTTTACTCATATATACTTTAGATTGATTTAAAACTTCA
TTTTTAATTTAAAAGGATCTAGGTGAAGATCCTTTTTGATAATCTCATGACCAAAATCCCTTAACGTGAG
TTTTCGTTCCACTGAGCGTCAGACCCCGTAGAAAAGATCAAAGGATCTTCTTGAGATCCTTTTTTTCTGC
GCGTAATCTGCTGCTTGCAAACAAAAAAACCACCGCTACCAGCGGTGGTTTGTTTGCCGGATCAAGAGCT
ACCAACTCTTTTTCCGAAGGTAACTGGCTTCAGCAGAGCGCAGATACCAAATACTGTCCTTCTAGTGTAG
CCGTAGTTAGGCCACCACTTCAAGAACTCTGTAGCACCGCCTACATACCTCGCTCTGCTAATCCTGTTAC
CAGTGGCTGCTGCCAGTGGCGATAAGTCGTGTCTTACCGGGTTGGACTCAAGACGATAGTTACCGGATAA
GGCGCAGCGGTCGGGCTGAACGGGGGGTTCGTGCACACAGCCCAGCTTGGAGCGAACGACCTACACCGAA
CTGAGATACCTACAGCGTGAGCTATGAGAAAGCGCCACGCTTCCCGAAGGGAGAAAGGCGGACAGGTATC
CGGTAAGCGGCAGGGTCGGAACAGGAGAGCGCACGAGGGAGCTTCCAGGGGGAAACGCCTGGTATCTTTA
TAGTCCTGTCGGGTTTCGCCACCTCTGACTTGAGCGTCGATTTTTGTGATGCTCGTCAGGGGGGCGGAGC
CTATGGAAAAACGCCAGCAACGCGGCCTTTTTACGGTTCCTGGCCTTTTGCTGGCCTTTTGCTCACATGT
TCTTTCCTGCGTTATCCCCTGATTCTGTGGATAACCGTATTACCGCCTTTGAGTGAGCTGATACCGCTCG
CCGCAGCCGAACGACCGAGCGCAGCGAGTCAGTGAGCGAGGAAGCGGAAGAGCGCCTGATGCGGTATTTT
CTCCTTACGCATCTGTGCGGTATTTCACACCGCATATGGTGCACTCTCAGTACAATCTGCTCTGATGCCG
CATAGTTAAGCCAGTATACACTCCGCTATCGCTACGTGACTGGGTCATGGCTGCGCCCCGACACCCGCCA
ACACCCGCTGACGCGCCCTGACGGGCTTGTCTGCTCCCGGCATCCGCTTACAGACAAGCTGTGACCGTCT
CCGGGAGCTGCATGTGTCAGAGGTTTTCACCGTCATCACCGAAACGCGCGAGGCAGCAGATCAATTCGCG
CGCGAAGGCGAAGCGGCATGCATAATGTGCCTGTCAAATGGACGAAGCAGGGATTCTGCAAACCCTATGC
TACTCCGTCAAGCCGTCAATTGTCTGATTCGTTACCAATTATGACAACTTGACGGCTACATCATTCACTT
TTTCTTCACAACCGGCACGGAACTCGCTCGGGCTGGCCCCGGTGCATTTTTTAAATACCCGCGAGAAATA
GAGTTGATCGTCAAAACCAACATTGCGACCGACGGTGGCGATAGGCATCCGGGTGGTGCTCAAAAGCAGC
TTCGCCTGGCTGATACGTTGGTCCTCGCGCCAGCTTAAGACGCTAATCCCTAACTGCTGGCGGAAAAGAT
GTGACAGACGCGACGGCGACAAGCAAACATGCTGTGCGACGCTGGCGATATCAAAATTGCTGTCTGCCAG
GTGATCGCTGATGTACTGACAAGCCTCGCGTACCCGATTATCCATCGGTGGATGGAGCGACTCGTTAATC
GCTTCCATGCGCCGCAGTAACAATTGCTCAAGCAGATTTATCGCCAGCAGCTCCGAATAGCGCCCTTCCC
CTTGCCCGGCGTTAATGATTTGCCCAAACAGGTCGCTGAAATGCGGCTGGTGCGCTTCATCCGGGCGAAA
GAACCCCGTATTGGCAAATATTGACGGCCAGTTAAGCCATTCATGCCAGTAGGCGCGCGGACGAAAGTAA
ACCCACTGGTGATACCATTCGCGAGCCTCCGGATGACGACCGTAGTGATGAATCTCTCCTGGCGGGAACA
GCAAAATATCACCCGGTCGGCAAACAAATTCTCGTCCCTGATTTTTCACCACCCCCTGACCGCGAATGGT
GAGATTGAGAATATAACCTTTCATTCCCAGCGGTCGGTCGATAAAAAAATCGAGATAACCGTTGGCCTCA
ATCGGCGTTAAACCCGCCACCAGATGGGCATTAAACGAGTATCCCGGCAGCAGGGGATCATTTTGCGCTT
CAGCCATACTTTTCATACTCCCGCC
Features (pLannotate 1.2.2; 15 found; start..end, strand, type, name):
      9..293     +  promoter       araBAD promoter: araBAD; promoter of the L-arabinose operon of E. coli; the araC regulatory gene is transcribed in the opposite direction (Guzman et al., 1995)
    339..359     +  CDS            capTEV™ (fragment): composite tag for in vivo biotinylation, TEV protease cleavage, and 6xHis tagging
    360..392     +  CDS            T7 tag (gene 10 leader): leader peptide from bacteriophage T7 gene 10 promotes efficient translation in E. coli
    396..419     +  CDS            Xpress™ tag: Xpress™ epitope tag, including an enterokinase recognition and cleavage site
    435..1160    +  CDS            PhoCl: photocleavable protein that separates into two fragments upon exposure to violet light (Zhang et al., 2017)
   1176..2276    +  CDS            MBP: maltose binding protein from E. coli; malE (mutated); This version of the gene does not encode a signal sequence, so MBP will remain in the cytosol.
   2435..2550    +  ncRNA          5S rRNA: Accession: RF00001 - 5S ribosomal RNA
   2554..2640    +  terminator     rrnB T1 terminator: Escherichia coli rrnB; transcription terminator T1 from the E. coli rrnB gene
   2732..2759    +  terminator     rrnB T2 terminator: transcription terminator T2 from the E. coli rrnB gene
   2778..2869    +  promoter       AmpR promoter: bla
   2870..3730    +  CDS            AmpR: β-lactamase; bla; confers resistance to ampicillin, carbenicillin, and related antibiotics
   3901..4489    +  rep_origin     ori: high-copy-number ColE1/pMB1/pBR322/pUC origin of replication
   4675..4815    -  misc_feature   bom: basis of mobility region from pBR322
   4917..4957    -  CDS            rop (fragment): Rop protein, which maintains plasmids at low copy number; rop
   5079..5957    -  CDS            araC: L-arabinose regulatory protein; araC
