[The description below was written by a language model from this plasmid's Addgene catalogue record and pLannotate feature annotations shown in this document.]
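Description:
pBAD/HisB-PhoCl-MBP is a 5,975 bp bacterial expression plasmid built on the pBAD/HisB backbone for producing a PhoCl–maltose-binding protein fusion in E. coli. It replicates from a ColE1/pMB1-family origin; the pBR322 bom region and only a short fragment of rop are also annotated, and the catalogue lists the copy number as unknown. Selection is by ampicillin through the β-lactamase gene (AmpR) driven by its own bla promoter.

Expression is controlled by the araBAD promoter together with the divergently oriented araC gene, whose product represses the promoter in the absence of L-arabinose and activates it when arabinose is present, giving tightly regulated, titratable induction. The open reading frame begins with the backbone's N-terminal leader: a short His-tag-containing segment (annotated as a fragment of a composite 6xHis tag), the T7 gene 10 leader that promotes efficient translation, and the Xpress epitope, which includes an enterokinase cleavage site. This is followed by PhoCl, an engineered photocleavable protein that separates into two fragments on exposure to violet light, and then by a version of E. coli MBP (malE) lacking its signal sequence, so the fusion stays in the cytosol. Transcription ends at the rrnB T1 and T2 terminators, preceded by the 5S rRNA segment that is part of the rrnB region.

The stated purpose is simply to express PhoCl-MBP in E. coli. The design suits affinity purification of the tagged fusion and use as a test substrate in which illumination would release MBP from the N-terminal portion of PhoCl, although the record does not describe specific assays.
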