Addgene plasmid #87689: pBAD/HisB-PhoCl-MBP
Purpose: Express PhoCl-MBP in E.coli
Depositing lab: Robert Campbell. Depositing organization: University of Alberta. Publication: Optogenetic control with a photocleavable protein, PhoCl. Zhang W, Lohman AW, Zhuravlova Y, Lu X, Wiens MD, Hoi H, Yaganoglu S, Mohr MA, Kitova EN, Klassen JS, Pantazis P, Thompson RJ, Campbell RE. Nat Methods. 2017 Mar 13. doi: 10.1038/nmeth.4222. PubMed 28288123.
Backbone
  Vector backbone: pBAD/HisB
  Vector type: Bacterial Expression
Growth in bacteria
  Bacterial resistance: Ampicillin, 100 μg/mL
  Growth temperature: 37°C
  Growth strain: DH5alpha
  Copy number: Unknown
Gene/Insert
  Gene/Insert name: PhoCl fused to Maltose-Binding Protein (alt name: PhoCl-MBP)
  Species: Synthetic
Terms and licenses: Academic/Nonprofit Terms; Industry Terms: Not Available to Industry
How to cite: pBAD/HisB-PhoCl-MBP was a gift from Robert Campbell (Addgene plasmid # 87689 ; http://n2t.net/addgene:87689 ; RRID:Addgene_87689)
